Addgene plasmid #147135: pAc5.1B-lambdaN-HA-CeAIN1-W378A_O
Purpose: Insect Expression of CeAIN1-W378A
Depositing lab: Elisa Izaurralde. Depositing organization: Max Planck Institute for Developmental Biology. Publication: The Caenorhabditis elegans GW182 protein AIN-1 interacts with PAB-1 and subunits of the PAN2-PAN3 and CCR4-NOT deadenylase complexes. Kuzuoglu-Ozturk D, Huntzinger E, Schmidt S, Izaurralde E. Nucleic Acids Res. 2012 Jul;40(12):5651-65. doi: 10.1093/nar/gks218. Epub 2012 Mar 7. PubMed 22402495.
Backbone
  Vector backbone: Unknown
  Vector type: Insect Expression
Growth in bacteria
  Bacterial resistance: Ampicillin, 100 μg/mL
  Growth temperature: 37°C
  Growth strain: DH5alpha
  Copy number: Low Copy
Gene/Insert
  Gene/Insert name: CeAIN1-W378A
  Species: C. elegans (nematode)
  Entrez Gene: ain-1
  Cloning method: Unknown
Terms and licenses: Academic/Nonprofit Terms; Industry Terms: Not Available to Industry
Depositor comments: ORF extracted from NCBI:NM_078286.4 Plasmids from this collection were made available to the research community and donated after the lab closed. Please note that the sequence provided by the depositing laboratory may be theoretical/predicted or based on Sanger sequencing results. There may be discrepancies between sequencing results obtained by Addgene and the depositor sequence. If an Addgene verified sequence is not available, please contact before placing your order to request that our lab fully sequence the plasmid.
How to cite: pAc5.1B-lambdaN-HA-CeAIN1-W378A_O was a gift from Elisa Izaurralde (Addgene plasmid # 147135 ; http://n2t.net/addgene:147135 ; RRID:Addgene_147135)
