[The description below was written by a language model from this plasmid's Addgene catalogue record and pLannotate feature annotations shown in this document.]
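Description:
pAc5.1B-lambdaN-HA-CeAIN1-W378A_O is an insect-cell expression plasmid of about 7.4 kb. The catalogue lists the backbone as unknown, although the name and the annotated features point to a pAc5.1-type vector. It is maintained in E. coli through a ColE1/pUC-family origin and selected with ampicillin via a β-lactamase gene driven by its own promoter. The record lists it as low copy even though the origin is annotated as a high-copy type. A partial tetracycline-resistance sequence and a short SV40 large T antigen fragment are also annotated, and these appear to be non-functional backbone remnants.

Expression is driven by the Drosophila melanogaster actin 5C promoter, a strong constitutive promoter used in Drosophila cultured cells. Immediately downstream lies a short fragment of the bacteriophage lambda N protein, followed by a short match to the 3xHA feature whose length suggests a single HA epitope. The unannotated stretch after these tags corresponds in position to the insert, the Caenorhabditis elegans ain-1 open reading frame carrying a W378A point substitution. A V5 tag sequence and an SV40 polyadenylation signal follow. The record does not say whether the V5 tag is translated in frame or lies beyond a stop codon.

The lambda N peptide binds boxB RNA hairpins, so fusions of this kind are generally used to tether a protein artificially to a boxB-containing reporter mRNA and measure its effect on expression or stability, with HA allowing detection. AIN-1 is a nematode GW182-family protein, and the associated study examined its interactions with PAB-1 and the PAN2-PAN3 and CCR4-NOT deadenylase complexes. The tryptophan-to-alanine mutant presumably tests the contribution of that residue, though the record gives only "insect expression" as the purpose.
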