Features (pLannotate 1.2.2; 10 found; start..end, strand, type, name):
     56..2568    +  promoter       Ac5 promoter: Drosophila melanogaster actin 5C promoter
   2588..2653    +  CDS            N (fragment): REGN_LAMBD - Experimental evidence at protein level: Swiss-Prot protein existence level 1. Plays a role as a transcriptional antitermination factor that allows the virus to initiate its lytic phase. Activates expression of the delayed viral early genes by modifying host RNA polymerase (RNAP) into a form that is resistant to termination signals. This antitermination function requires the host NusA protein which serves to stabilize the interaction between antitermination protein N and host RNA polymerase. From Escherichia phage lambda (Bacteriophage lambda).
   2678..2704    +  CDS            3xHA (fragment): three tandem HA epitope tags
   4677..4718    +  CDS            V5 tag: epitope tag from simian virus 5
   4818..4952    -  polyA_signal   SV40 poly(A) signal: SV40 polyadenylation signal
   4975..5059    -  CDS            large T antigen (fragment): large T antigen from SV40 (simian virus 40)
   5060..5530    +  CDS            TcR (fragment): tetracycline efflux protein; tet; confers resistance to tetracycline
   5574..6162    -  rep_origin     ori: high-copy-number ColE1/pMB1/pBR322/pUC origin of replication
   6333..7193    -  CDS            AmpR: β-lactamase; bla; confers resistance to ampicillin, carbenicillin, and related antibiotics
   7194..7298    -  promoter       AmpR promoter: bla
>Addgene plasmid #147135 | pAc5.1B-lambdaN-HA-CeAIN1-W378A_O | depositor full sequence | sequence record 289582 | Full Sequence
CTTCAAGGAATTAATTCTATATTCTAAAAACACAAATGATACTTCTAAAAAAAATCATGAATGGCATCAA
CTCTGAATCAAATCTTTGCAGATGCACCTACTTCTCATTTCCACTGTCACATCATTTTTCCAGATCTCGC
TGCCTGTTATGTGGCCCACAAACCAAGACACGTTTTATGGCCATTAAAGCTGGCTGATCGTCGCCAAACA
CCAAATACATATCAATATGTACATTCGAGAAAGAAGCGATCAAAGAAGCGTCTTCGGGCGAGTAGGAGAA
TGCGGAGGAGAAGGAGAACGAGCTGATCTAGTATCTCTCCACAATCCAATGCCAACTGACCAACTGGCCA
TATTCGGAGCAATTTGAAGCCAATTTCCATCGCCTGGCGATCGCTCCATTCTTGGCTATATGTTTTTCAC
CGTTCCCGGGGCCATTTTCAAAGACTCGTCGGTAAGATAAGATTGTGTCACTCGCTGTCTCTCTTCATTT
GTCGAAGAATGCTGAGGAATTTCGCGATGACGTCGGCGAGTATTTTGAAGAATGAGAATAATTTGTATTT
ATACGAAAATCAGTTAGTGGAATTTTCTACAAAAACATGTTATCTATAGATAATTTTGTTGCAAAATATG
TTGACTATGACAAAGATTGTATGTATATACCTTTAATGTATTCTCATTTTCTTATGTATTTATAATGGCA
ATGATGATACTGATGATATTTTAAGATGATGCCAGACCACAGGCTGATTTCTGCGTCTTTTGCCGAACGC
AGTGCATGTGCGGTTGTTGTTTTTTGGAATAGTTTCAATTTTCGGACTGTCCGCTTTGATTTCAGTTTCT
TGGCTTATTCAAAAAGCAAAGTAAAGCCAAAAAAGCGAGATGGCAATACCAAATGCGGCAAAACGGTAGT
GGAAGGAAAGGGGTGCGGGGCAGCGGAAGGAAGGGTGGGGCGGGGCGTGGCGGGGTCTGTGGCTGGGCGC
GACGTCACCGACGTTGGAGCCACTCCTTTGACCATGTGTGCGTGTGTGTATTATTCGTGTCTCGCCACTC
GCCGGTTGTTTTTTTCTTTTTATCTCGCTCTCTCTAGCGCCATCTCGTACGCATGCTCAACGCACCGCAT
GTTGCCGTGTCCTTTATGCGTCATTTTGGCTCGAAATAGGCAATTATTTAAACAAAGATTAGTCAACGAA
AACGCTAAAATAAATAAGTCTACAATATGGTTACTTATTGCCATGTGTGTGCAGCCAACGATAGCAACAA
AAGCAACAACACAGTGGCTTTCCCTCTTTCACTTTTTGTTTGCAAGCGCGTGCGAGCAAGACGGCACGAC
CGGCAAACGCAATTACGCTGACAAAGAGCAGACGAAGTTTTGGCCGAAAAACATCAAGGCGCCTGATACG
AATGCATTTGCAATAACAATTGCGATATTTAATATTGTTTATGAAGCTGTTTGACTTCAAAACACACAAA
AAAAAAAATAAAACAAATTATTTGAAAGAGAATTAGGAATCGGACAGCTTATCGTTACGGGCTAACAGCA
CACCGAGACGAAATAGCTTACCTGACGTCACAGCCTCTGGAAGAACTGCCGCCAAGCAGAGAGAGAGAGA
AAAAGAGGGAGAGCAGCTTAGACCGCATGTGCTTGTGTGTGAGGCGTCTCTCTCTTCGTCTCCTGTTTGC
GCAAACGCATAGACTGCACTGAGAAAATCGATTACCTATTTTTTATGAATGAATATTTGCACTATTACTA
TTCAAAACTATTAAGATAGCAATCACATTCAATAGCCAAATACTATACCACCTGAGCGATGCAACGAAAT
GATCAATTTGAGCAAAAATGCTGCATATTTAGGACGGCATCATTATAGAAATGCTTCTTGCTGTGTACTT
TTCTCTCGTCTGGCAGCTGTTTCGCCGTTATTGTTAAAACCGGCTTAAGTTAGGTGTGTTTTCTACGACT
AGTGATGCCCCTACTAGAAGATGTGTGTTGCACAAATGTCCCTGAATAACCAATTTGAAGTGCAGATAGC
AGTAAACGTAAGCTAATATGAATATTATTTAACTGTAATGTTTTAATATCGCTGGACATTACTAATAAAC
CCACTATAAACACATGTACATATGTATGTTTTGGCATACAATGAGTAGTTGGGGAAAAAATGTGTAAAAG
CACCGTGACCATCACAGCATAAAGATAACCAGCTGAAGTATCGAATATGAGTAACCCCCAAATTGAATCA
CATGCCGCAACTGATAGGACCCATGGAAGTACACTCTTCATGGCGATATACAAGACACACACAAGCACGA
ACACCCAGTTGCGGAGGAAATTCTCCGTAAATGAAAACCCAATCGGCGAACAATTCATACCCATATATGG
TAAAAGTTTTGAACGCGACTTGAGAGCGGAGAGCATTGCGGCTGATAAGGTTTTAGCGCTAAGCGGGCTT
TATAAAACGGGCTGCGGGACCAGTTTTCATATCACTACCGTTTGAGTTCTTGTGCTGTGTGGATACTCCT
CCCGACACAAAGCCGCTCCATCAGCCAGCAGTCGTCTAATCCAGAGACCCCGGATCGGGGTACCAACATG
GACGCACAAACACGACGACGTGAGCGTCGCGCTGAGAAACAAGCTCAATGGAAAGCTGCAAACGGTGGAT
CTCCTCCACATATGGCTTACCCATACGATGTTCCAGATTACGCTCCTCCAAGCTTGAATTCAATGGAGAG
TCTCGCAAAAAACTTCAACAACATTTCAATAGACGACGCAGCGTGGCATCCTAACGACCAACAGCCTGTA
TGGGGAAACAACGGTCTCCAGCAGCAACGTGTCTGGGCTCCGCCGGTACCGCAGCCACAGTTCCCAAACA
GATCGCCATGGCAACAGGAATCGAACGATATCGAGCCAAATGTCAACGAAGCCCTTGTTGGACTCAGTGG
CACAGGCTCATCAAGTCAAAGCCAATGGGGTGGCATTCAGAATACAGATTATGAGAAACAGATATGGGGT
GATCCACCATTGAGCGATGTGCAGTATCCACTTCAACCACATGCCTCGTTCGGTGAATTGAATAGTCTTG
GAGGTCAATCTGCGCCTTGGTCCATAGGGTCTCAGCCAGCGCACCCGGTTTGGAGTAACGGAGGAATGGG
AAAAGAATCTGATGACTTTTGGAAACAGCAACAGCCTCAACAGCATCAGCAATACCCGATGCCATTGCTG
CAGGGAGCCTGGAATACAGGCATGAGACATGGACCACCAGGACAAGGACAACGTAGTGGGCCAATGATGC
AGCAGCAGCAAGACTACCAAGGGGGATGGGGTGGCCCGAATAACATGGGTGGCAACAAGCAGATGAACCG
TCCATGGGGGCAGGACAGCAATCGTGGAATGTCAGGCATGCCGCCCCGAAACGGTCGTCCAAACCACAAC
CAGGGACGGTACTCTGGCAATATGGGTGGCGGTGTTGACGTTTCAGTTCCACCACCGATGGATATGCACA
TGGGAGGTGGTATGGGTGGAATGAGAAATATGGGTGTTGCTCCGAATAGTGGACACGGATCATGGAAGAA
TAACAATGCTGGTGGAGGTCAAGGAGGCCACGGCGGTCAAAGAAACTACAACAACCGTGGTGGAATGGGA
CACAGTGGAAGCCAGAGTGGCGGAGGATCCAATATGTGGAACAGCACCGGAAACAATGGAAGTGGTGGAA
GCATGCAGCAGTTCATGGGAGGAGACCAGCAGTACAACAATCCATTCCCAATCGGCGGAGCTGCTGATGA
TCTCACACTGACTGTTTGGCATGATCCAAACGGAGAACTCAAGAAATGGCAGAGAGATACTGGAGTGTCC
TATGCGGGAGACCCGGAGAAGCAAACTGACCGTACCATTAGCTTGTGGATTGTTGGCGAAGGTGCCGATG
AGGATTTGGAAACTGCATTGAACCGATGTCCAGTACCACAGAAAAAGGGAGAGGACAATCAACGTTTCCC
ATTCCCAGTACCAGCGAAACGGCCAATTGTTGTGACCGGATGGGGAGAGCTTCCAGAAAATGATCCAAAC
AATCCGTCCAAGAGCGAGTCGACGATATTCGACGAGAACAACAGATGGAACGACTTGACAACTGAGCAAA
ATCCATGGTATCTTCCGAATCAGCACACTTCAACATTCTCCAGTGACAACACCACTGGATCGTGGGTGCA
GGGAGGAACAATTCCACTCAATGAGCCCGGAACCAATCAACACGTGGCTGTGGCGGAGATGCTGAAGAAC
GCTGTCGACAAGGGATACCTGGACCAGAGCGTGACGATGATGGCCAACTTACCGCCAATGGTGCTGCAGT
ATGTCAATATGCTGCTCGTCAAAATTCCAGCGTTGGATAGTGTGGAGAATGAGCTGAAGCAGATAATTGA
GAGTTCTCTGCCAGAAGATGTGAAAGAGGTTGATCCACAGAATCAACAAAAGTACATGAATGATAGTCAA
AAGCTTGAACACAATCGTCTCATCATCGAAGTGACGACAGCAAAGATTGAAGTTCAAGAATACTCGAAAA
AAGTGAACCGTGCGCTGATGGACGCTGGAATTGTGCAACCGCAGGAGCAACGTGCGCCAGCCTCAACGGA
GGACTATCACTACTCGTTCTTAGAATAGCTCGAGTCTAGAGGGCCCGCGGTTCGAAGGTAAGCCTATCCC
TAACCCTCTCCTCGGTCTCGATTCTACGCGTACCGGTCATCATCACCATCACCATTGAGTTTAAACCCGC
TGATCAGCCTCGACTGTGCCTTCTAAGGCCTGAGCTCGCTGATCAGCCTCGATCGAGGATCCAGACATGA
TAAGATACATTGATGAGTTTGGACAAACCACAACTAGAATGCAGTGAAAAAAATGCTTTATTTGTGAAAT
TTGTGATGCTATTGCTTTATTTGTAACCATTATAAGCTGCAATAAACAAGTTAACAACAACAATTGCATT
CATTTTATGTTTCAGGTTCAGGGGGAGGTGTGGGAGGTTTTTTAAAGCAAGTAAAACCTCTACAAATGTG
GTATGGCTGATTATGATCAGTCGACCGATGCCCTTGAGAGCCTTCAACCCAGTCAGCTCCTTCCGGTGGG
CGCGGGGCATGACTATCGTCGCCGCACTTATGACTGTCTTCTTTATCATGCAACTCGTAGGACAGGTGCC
GGCAGCGCTCTGGGTCATTTTCGGCGAGGACCGCTTTCGCTGGAGCGCGACGATGATCGGCCTGTCGCTT
GCGGTATTCGGAATCTTGCACGCCCTCGCTCAAGCCTTCGTCACTGGTCCCGCCACCAAACGTTTCGGCG
AGAAGCAGGCCATTATCGCCGGCATGGCGGCCGACGCGCTGGGCTACGTCTTGCTGGCGTTCGCGACGCG
AGGCTGGATGGCCTTCCCCATTATGATTCTTCTCGCTTCCGGCGGCATCGGGATGCCCGCGTTGCAGGCC
ATGCTGTCCAGGCAGGTAGATGACGACCATCAGGGACAGCTTCAAGGATCGCTCGCGGCTCTTACCAGCC
AGCAAAAGGCCAGGAACCGTAAAAAGGCCGCGTTGCTGGCGTTTTTCCATAGGCTCCGCCCCCCTGACGA
GCATCACAAAAATCGACGCTCAAGTCAGAGGTGGCGAAACCCGACAGGACTATAAAGATACCAGGCGTTT
CCCCCTGGAAGCTCCCTCGTGCGCTCTCCTGTTCCGACCCTGCCGCTTACCGGATACCTGTCCGCCTTTC
TCCCTTCGGGAAGCGTGGCGCTTTCTCAATGCTCACGCTGTAGGTATCTCAGTTCGGTGTAGGTCGTTCG
CTCCAAGCTGGGCTGTGTGCACGAACCCCCCGTTCAGCCCGACCGCTGCGCCTTATCCGGTAACTATCGT
CTTGAGTCCAACCCGGTAAGACACGACTTATCGCCACTGGCAGCAGCCACTGGTAACAGGATTAGCAGAG
CGAGGTATGTAGGCGGTGCTACAGAGTTCTTGAAGTGGTGGCCTAACTACGGCTACACTAGAAGGACAGT
ATTTGGTATCTGCGCTCTGCTGAAGCCAGTTACCTTCGGAAAAAGAGTTGGTAGCTCTTGATCCGGCAAA
CAAACCACCGCTGGTAGCGGTGGTTTTTTTGTTTGCAAGCAGCAGATTACGCGCAGAAAAAAAGGATCTC
AAGAAGATCCTTTGATCTTTTCTACGGGGTCTGACGCTCAGTGGAACGAAAACTCACGTTAAGGGATTTT
GGTCATGAGATTATCAAAAAGGATCTTCACCTAGATCCTTTTAAATTAAAAATGAAGTTTTAAATCAATC
TAAAGTATATATGAGTAAACTTGGTCTGACAGTTACCAATGCTTAATCAGTGAGGCACCTATCTCAGCGA
TCTGTCTATTTCGTTCATCCATAGTTGCCTGACTCCCCGTCGTGTAGATAACTACGATACGGGAGGGCTT
ACCATCTGGCCCCAGTGCTGCAATGATACCGCGAGACCCACGCTCACCGGCTCCAGATTTATCAGCAATA
AACCAGCCAGCCGGAAGGGCCGAGCGCAGAAGTGGTCCTGCAACTTTATCCGCCTCCATCCAGTCTATTA
ATTGTTGCCGGGAAGCTAGAGTAAGTAGTTCGCCAGTTAATAGTTTGCGCAACGTTGTTGCCATTGCTGC
AGGCATCGTGGTGTCACGCTCGTCGTTTGGTATGGCTTCATTCAGCTCCGGTTCCCAACGATCAAGGCGA
GTTACATGATCCCCCATGTTGTGCAAAAAAGCGGTTAGCTCCTTCGGTCCTCCGATCGTTGTCAGAAGTA
AGTTGGCCGCAGTGTTATCACTCATGGTTATGGCAGCACTGCATAATTCTCTTACTGTCATGCCATCCGT
AAGATGCTTTTCTGTGACTGGTGAGTACTCAACCAAGTCATTCTGAGAATAGTGTATGCGGCGACCGAGT
TGCTCTTGCCCGGCGTCAACACGGGATAATACCGCGCCACATAGCAGAACTTTAAAAGTGCTCATCATTG
GAAAACGTTCTTCGGGGCGAAAACTCTCAAGGATCTTACCGCTGTTGAGATCCAGTTCGATGTAACCCAC
TCGTGCACCCAACTGATCTTCAGCATCTTTTACTTTCACCAGCGTTTCTGGGTGAGCAAAAACAGGAAGG
CAAAATGCCGCAAAAAAGGGAATAAGGGCGACACGGAAATGTTGAATACTCATACTCTTCCTTTTTCAAT
ATTATTGAAGCATTTATCAGGGTTATTGTCTCATGAGCGGATACATATTTGAATGTATTTAGAAAAATAA
ACAAATAGGGGTTCCGCGCACATTTCCCCGAAAAGTGCCACCTGACGTCTAAGAAACCATTATTATCATG
ACATTAACCTATAAAAATAGGCGTATCACGAGGCCCTTTCGT
